Addgene plasmid #158943: JGI_018147
Purpose: Hydrocarbon Structures for Fuels and Chemicals
Depositing lab: Joint Genome Institute.
Backbone
  Vector backbone: pET28b
  Vector type: Synthetic Biology
Growth in bacteria
  Bacterial resistance: Kanamycin, 50 μg/mL
  Growth temperature: 37°C
  Growth strain: Top10
  Copy number: High Copy
Gene/Insert
  Gene/Insert name: OGN97459_1 (alt name: Batch220B_p077)
  Species: Synthetic
  Cloning method: Gibson Cloning
Terms and licenses: Academic/Nonprofit Terms; Industry Terms: Not Available to Industry
Depositor comments: pET28b_NdeIXhoI vector with OGN97459_1 insert, JGI ICE Registry: https://registry.jgi.doe.gov/entry/18147
How to cite: JGI_018147 was a gift from Joint Genome Institute (Addgene plasmid # 158943 ; http://n2t.net/addgene:158943 ; RRID:Addgene_158943)
