[The description below was written by a language model from this plasmid's Addgene catalogue record and pLannotate feature annotations shown in this document.]
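Description:
JGI_018147 is a bacterial T7 expression plasmid built on the pET28b backbone, carrying a synthetic insert designated OGN97459_1 (also listed as Batch220B_p077) that was placed between the NdeI and XhoI positions of the vector by Gibson assembly. It is selected with kanamycin through the aph(3')-Ia KanR gene and replicates from a ColE1/pMB1-type origin. The catalogue lists it as high copy, although the feature table also shows the rop gene and bom region typical of pBR322-derived pET backbones, which normally moderate copy number. An f1 origin is present for single-stranded DNA production. The short TcR, AmpR promoter and CAP-site matches are probably backbone remnants rather than functional elements.

The expression cassette spans the numbering origin of the 6,339 nt circular sequence. A T7 promoter with an adjacent lac operator and the T7 gene 10 ribosome binding site is followed by a His-tag-like fragment (annotated as a partial capTEV match) and a thrombin cleavage site. An unannotated stretch of roughly one kilobase follows, which presumably corresponds to the insert. Downstream lie a histidine-tag fragment, a small match annotated as SET1, and the T7 terminator. The plasmid-borne lacI gene supplies repressor, so transcription would be IPTG-inducible in a host that provides T7 RNA polymerase. Whether the downstream His tag is read in frame with the insert cannot be determined from the record.

The record does not state what protein OGN97459_1 encodes or its function. The stated purpose is only "Hydrocarbon Structures for Fuels and Chemicals", suggesting it belongs to a batch of synthesized genes expressed in E. coli for a biofuel and chemical pathway study.
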