Features (pLannotate 1.2.2; 20 found; start..end, strand, type, name):
   1047..1064    +  CDS            9xHis (fragment): 9xHis affinity tag
   1074..1123    +  CDS            SET1 (fragment): solubility-enhancement tag derived from T7 phage gene 10B
   1131..1178    +  terminator     T7 terminator: transcription terminator for bacteriophage T7 RNA polymerase
   1215..1643    +  rep_origin     f1 ori (sequence partly withheld): f1 bacteriophage origin of replication; arrow indicates direction of (+) strand synthesis
   1696..1753    +  promoter       AmpR promoter (fragment): bla
   1762..2577    -  CDS            KanR: aminoglycoside phosphotransferase; aph(3')-Ia; confers resistance to kanamycin in bacteria or G418 (Geneticin®) in eukaryotes
   2699..3287    +  rep_origin     ori: high-copy-number ColE1/pMB1/pBR322/pUC origin of replication
   3473..3612    -  misc_feature   bom: basis of mobility region from pBR322
   3714..3905    -  CDS            rop: Rop protein, which maintains plasmids at low copy number; rop
   3922..4302    +  CDS            YPB1_ECOLX: Protein predicted: Swiss-Prot protein existence level 4. From Escherichia coli.
   4374..4665    -  CDS            TcR (fragment): tetracycline efflux protein; tet; confers resistance to tetracycline
   4680..4701    -  protein_bind   CAP binding site: CAP binding activates transcription in the presence of cAMP. E. coli catabolite activator protein
   4714..5796    -  CDS            lacI: lac repressor; lacI; The lac repressor binds to the lac operator to inhibit transcription in E. coli. This inhibition can be relieved by adding lactose or isopropyl-β-D-thiogalactopyranoside (IPTG).
   5797..5874    -  promoter       lacI promoter: lacI
   5882..6161    -  CDS            TcR (fragment): tetracycline efflux protein; tet; confers resistance to tetracycline
   6183..6201    +  promoter       T7 promoter: promoter for bacteriophage T7 RNA polymerase
   6202..6226    +  protein_bind   lac operator: The lac repressor binds to the lac operator to inhibit transcription in E. coli. This inhibition can be relieved by adding lactose or isopropyl-β-D-thiogalactopyranoside (IPTG). lac repressor encoded by lacI
   6241..6263    +  RBS            RBS: efficient ribosome binding site from bacteriophage T7 gene 10 (Olins and Rangwala, 1989)
   6282..6298    +  CDS            capTEV™ (fragment): composite tag for in vivo biotinylation, TEV protease cleavage, and 6xHis tagging
   6309..6326    +  CDS            thrombin site: thrombin recognition and cleavage site
>Addgene plasmid #158943 | JGI_018147 | addgene full sequence | sequence record 316773 | Addgene NGS Result
GCAAGGTTTGCGTTGAAAGTTTCGGATATGAGTTGCCGGAAAATATTGTTACGTCTGTATCACTGGAGGA
AAAGTTAGCTCCGATTTATGGTAAATTCAATCTATCGTACGGTCGTTTAGAAATGATGACCGGGATTCGG
GAACGACGATTTTGGGACGATGGAGCAACCCCTTCACAAGCCTCAATCAGAGCAGCTGAGAAAGCCATTG
CCAAATCCGGAGTTAAAAAAGAAGATATTGGTTGCTTATTGCACACCAGCGTGTCTCGCGATTTCCTCGA
ACCGGCAACCGCCACGGTGGTACACGACAGTTTGGGTCTGCCTCCGACGGCAACAATCTTCGATATCAGC
AATGCCTGCCTGGGCTTTATCAACGGCATGGTCACACTGGCGAATATGATCGAACTAGGTCAAATCAAAG
CGGGCATCGTTGTTGGTTGCGAGTCATCACGTCCGATGGTGAACGCAACAATAGATCGGCTTCTGCGGGA
TCCAGACATCACCCGAGATAAATTAAAACTGGCTTTTCCTACATTCACCTTAGGTTCTGGTGCGGTGGCA
GCAGTCTTGACACATTCATCTCTAAGCCAAGATGGCCACAAACTTCTGGGTGGTGTGACACGAGCTGCGT
CACAACACAACGGACTTTGCCGTATCGAAGCCGATGTATCCTTTCTAGATCTGGCCGAGCTTCCGAACAT
GCATACGGACTATGACGGAGTCCTTAAAAATGGTCTCCGGCTTGCCCCCGATACGTGGAAAGACACCAAA
CAAGAGATAGGTTGGAATGACAGTGACATTTCTCGATTCTTTACCCATCAAGTGAGCGCAGTTCACAGCA
AATTGCTGTTTCAGGCGCTCGGTCTGGATGCAACTAAAGACTTCTCTACTGTGGAATATTTGGGTAACAT
AGGCTCTGTATCATTGCCTATCACTATGGCCATAGGTATTGAGAGAGGTTATCTGAAGCCAGGTGATAAA
GCCGCAATGTTGGGTATTGGGTCAGGTTTAGTTTGTCTCATGTTAGGTCTGCAATGGTAACTCGAGCACC
ACCACCACCACCACTGAGATCCGGCTGCTAACAAAGCCCGAAAGGAAGCTGAGTTGGCTGCTGCCACCGC
TGAGCAATAACTAGCATAACCCCTTGGGGCCTCTAAACGGGTCTTGAGGGGTTTTTTGCTGAAAGGAGGA
ACTATATCCGGATTGGCGAATGGG
[124 nt withheld, positions 1215-1338]
C
[91 nt withheld, positions 1340-1430]
A
[49 nt withheld, positions 1432-1480]
CCTTTGACGTTGGAGTCCACGTTCTTT
[37 nt withheld, positions 1508-1544]
ACCCTATCTCGGTCTATTCTTTTGATTTATAAGGGATTTTGCCGATTTCGGCCTATTGGTTAAAAAATGA
GCTGATTTAACAAAAATTTAACGCGAATTTTAACAAAATATTAACGCTTACAATTTAGGTGGCACTTTTC
GGGGAAATGTGCGCGGAACCCCTATTTGTTTATTTTTCTAAATACATTCAAATATGTATCCGCTCATGAA
TTAATTCTTAGAAAAACTCATCGAGCATCAAATGAAACTGCAATTTATTCATATCAGGATTATCAATACC
ATATTTTTGAAAAAGCCGTTTCTGTAATGAAGGAGAAAACTCACCGAGGCAGTTCCATAGGATGGCAAGA
TCCTGGTATCGGTCTGCGATTCCGACTCGTCCAACATCAATACAACCTATTAATTTCCCCTCGTCAAAAA
TAAGGTTATCAAGTGAGAAATCACCATGAGTGACGACTGAATCCGGTGAGAATGGCAAAAGTTTATGCAT
TTCTTTCCAGACTTGTTCAACAGGCCAGCCATTACGCTCGTCATCAAAATCACTCGCATCAACCAAACCG
TTATTCATTCGTGATTGCGCCTGAGCGAGACGAAATACGCGATCGCTGTTAAAAGGACAATTACAAACAG
GAATCGAATGCAACCGGCGCAGGAACACTGCCAGCGCATCAACAATATTTTCACCTGAATCAGGATATTC
TTCTAATACCTGGAATGCTGTTTTCCCGGGGATCGCAGTGGTGAGTAACCATGCATCATCAGGAGTACGG
ATAAAATGCTTGATGGTCGGAAGAGGCATAAATTCCGTCAGCCAGTTTAGTCTGACCATCTCATCTGTAA
CATCATTGGCAACGCTACCTTTGCCATGTTTCAGAAACAACTCTGGCGCATCGGGCTTCCCATACAATCG
ATAGATTGTCGCACCTGATTGCCCGACATTATCGCGAGCCCATTTATACCCATATAAATCAGCATCCATG
TTGGAATTTAATCGCGGCCTAGAGCAAGACGTTTCCCGTTGAATATGGCTCATAACACCCCTTGTATTAC
TGTTTATGTAAGCAGACAGTTTTATTGTTCATGACCAAAATCCCTTAACGTGAGTTTTCGTTCCACTGAG
CGTCAGACCCCGTAGAAAAGATCAAAGGATCTTCTTGAGATCCTTTTTTTCTGCGCGTAATCTGCTGCTT
GCAAACAAAAAAACCACCGCTACCAGCGGTGGTTTGTTTGCCGGATCAAGAGCTACCAACTCTTTTTCCG
AAGGTAACTGGCTTCAGCAGAGCGCAGATACCAAATACTGTCCTTCTAGTGTAGCCGTAGTTAGGCCACC
ACTTCAAGAACTCTGTAGCACCGCCTACATACCTCGCTCTGCTAATCCTGTTACCAGTGGCTGCTGCCAG
TGGCGATAAGTCGTGTCTTACCGGGTTGGACTCAAGACGATAGTTACCGGATAAGGCGCAGCGGTCGGGC
TGAACGGGGGGTTCGTGCACACAGCCCAGCTTGGAGCGAACGACCTACACCGAACTGAGATACCTACAGC
GTGAGCTATGAGAAAGCGCCACGCTTCCCGAAGGGAGAAAGGCGGACAGGTATCCGGTAAGCGGCAGGGT
CGGAACAGGAGAGCGCACGAGGGAGCTTCCAGGGGGAAACGCCTGGTATCTTTATAGTCCTGTCGGGTTT
CGCCACCTCTGACTTGAGCGTCGATTTTTGTGATGCTCGTCAGGGGGGCGGAGCCTATGGAAAAACGCCA
GCAACGCGGCCTTTTTACGGTTCCTGGCCTTTTGCTGGCCTTTTGCTCACATGTTCTTTCCTGCGTTATC
CCCTGATTCTGTGGATAACCGTATTACCGCCTTTGAGTGAGCTGATACCGCTCGCCGCAGCCGAACGACC
GAGCGCAGCGAGTCAGTGAGCGAGGAAGCGGAAGAGCGCCTGATGCGGTATTTTCTCCTTACGCATCTGT
GCGGTATTTCACACCGCAATGGTGCACTCTCAGTACAATCTGCTCTGATGCCGCATAGTTAAGCCAGTAT
ACACTCCGCTATCGCTACGTGACTGGGTCATGGCTGCGCCCCGACACCCGCCAACACCCGCTGACGCGCC
CTGACGGGCTTGTCTGCTCCCGGCATCCGCTTACAGACAAGCTGTGACCGTCTCCGGGAGCTGCATGTGT
CAGAGGTTTTCACCGTCATCACCGAAACGCGCGAGGCAGCTGCGGTAAAGCTCATCAGCGTGGTCGTGAA
GCGATTCACAGATGTCTGCCTGTTCATCCGCGTCCAGCTCGTTGAGTTTCTCCAGAAGCGTTAATGTCTG
GCTTCTGATAAAGCGGGCCATGTTAAGGGCGGTTTTTTCCTGTTTGGTCACTGATGCCTCCGTGTAAGGG
GGATTTCTGTTCATGGGGGTAATGATACCGATGAAACGAGAGAGGATGCTCACGATACGGGTTACTGATG
ATGAACATGCCCGGTTACTGGAACGTTGTGAGGGTAAACAACTGGCGGTATGGATGCGGCGGGACCAGAG
AAAAATCACTCAGGGTCAATGCCAGCGCTTCGTTAATACAGATGTAGGTGTTCCACAGGGTAGCCAGCAG
CATCCTGCGATGCAGATCCGGAACATAATGGTGCAGGGCGCTGACTTCCGCGTTTCCAGACTTTACGAAA
CACGGAAACCGAAGACCATTCATGTTGTTGCTCAGGTCGCAGACGTTTTGCAGCAGCAGTCGCTTCACGT
TCGCTCGCGTATCGGTGATTCATTCTGCTAACCAGTAAGGCAACCCCGCCAGCCTAGCCGGGTCCTCAAC
GACAGGAGCACGATCATGCGCACCCGTGGGGCCGCCATGCCGGCGATAATGGCCTGCTTCTCGCCGAAAC
GTTTGGTGGCGGGACCAGTGACGAAGGCTTGAGCGAGGGCGTGCAAGATTCCGAATACCGCAAGCGACAG
GCCGATCATCGTCGCGCTCCAGCGAAAGCGGTCCTCGCCGAAAATGACCCAGAGCGCTGCCGGCACCTGT
CCTACGAGTTGCATGATAAAGAAGACAGTCATAAGTGCGGCGACGATAGTCATGCCCCGCGCCCACCGGA
AGGAGCTGACTGGGTTGAAGGCTCTCAAGGGCATCGGTCGAGATCCCGGTGCCTAATGAGTGAGCTAACT
TACATTAATTGCGTTGCGCTCACTGCCCGCTTTCCAGTCGGGAAACCTGTCGTGCCAGCTGCATTAATGA
ATCGGCCAACGCGCGGGGAGAGGCGGTTTGCGTATTGGGCGCCAGGGTGGTTTTTCTTTTCACCAGTGAG
ACGGGCAACAGCTGATTGCCCTTCACCGCCTGGCCCTGAGAGAGTTGCAGCAAGCGGTCCACGCTGGTTT
GCCCCAGCAGGCGAAAATCCTGTTTGATGGTGGTTAACGGCGGGATATAACATGAGCTGTCTTCGGTATC
GTCGTATCCCACTACCGAGATATCCGCACCAACGCGCAGCCCGGACTCGGTAATGGCGCGCATTGCGCCC
AGCGCCATCTGATCGTTGGCAACCAGCATCGCAGTGGGAACGATGCCCTCATTCAGCATTTGCATGGTTT
GTTGAAAACCGGACATGGCACTCCAGTCGCCTTCCCGTTCCGCTATCGGCTGAATTTGATTGCGAGTGAG
ATATTTATGCCAGCCAGCCAGACGCAGACGCGCCGAGACAGAACTTAATGGGCCCGCTAACAGCGCGATT
TGCTGGTGACCCAATGCGACCAGATGCTCCACGCCCAGTCGCGTACCGTCTTCATGGGAGAAAATAATAC
TGTTGATGGGTGTCTGGTCAGAGACATCAAGAAATAACGCCGGAACATTAGTGCAGGCAGCTTCCACAGC
AATGGCATCCTGGTCATCCAGCGGATAGTTAATGATCAGCCCACTGACGCGTTGCGCGAGAAGATTGTGC
ACCGCCGCTTTACAGGCTTCGACGCCGCTTCGTTCTACCATCGACACCACCACGCTGGCACCCAGTTGAT
CGGCGCGAGATTTAATCGCCGCGACAATTTGCGACGGCGCGTGCAGGGCCAGACTGGAGGTGGCAACGCC
AATCAGCAACGACTGTTTGCCCGCCAGTTGTTGTGCCACGCGGTTGGGAATGTAATTCAGCTCCGCCATC
GCCGCTTCCACTTTTTCCCGCGTTTTCGCAGAAACGTGGCTGGCCTGGTTCACCACGCGGGAAACGGTCT
GATAAGAGACACCGGCATACTCTGCGACATCGTATAACGTTACTGGTTTCACATTCACCACCCTGAATTG
ACTCTCTTCCGGGCGCTATCATGCCATACCGCGAAAGGTTTTGCGCCATTCGATGGTGTCCGGGATCTCG
ACGCTCTCCCTTATGCGACTCCTGCATTAGGAAGCAGCCCAGTAGTAGGTTGAGGCCGTTGAGCACCGCC
GCCGCAAGGAATGGTGCATGCAAGGAGATGGCGCCCAACAGTCCCCCGGCCACGGGGCCTGCCACCATAC
CCACGCCGAAACAAGCGCTCATGAGCCCGAAGTGGCGAGCCCGATCTTCCCCATCGGTGATGTCGGCGAT
ATAGGCGCCAGCAACCGCACCTGTGGCGCCGGTGATGCCGGCCACGATGCGTCCGGCGTAGAGGATCGAG
ATCTCGATCCCGCGAAATTAATACGACTCACTATAGGGGAATTGTGAGCGGATAACAATTCCCCTCTAGA
AATAATTTTGTTTAACTTTAAGAAGGAGATATACCATGGGCAGCAGCCATCATCATCATCATCACAGCAG
CGGCCTGGTGCCGCGCGGCAGCCATATGCAATACC
