>Addgene plasmid #158943 | JGI_018147 | depositor partial sequence | sequence record 306653 | gene insert with vector overlaps
CACAGCAGCGGCCTGGTGCCGCGCGGCAGCCATATGCAATACCGCAAGGTTTGCGTTGAAAGTTTCGGAT
ATGAGTTGCCGGAAAATATTGTTACGTCTGTATCACTGGAGGAAAAGTTAGCTCCGATTTATGGTAAATT
CAATCTATCGTACGGTCGTTTAGAAATGATGACCGGGATTCGGGAACGACGATTTTGGGACGATGGAGCA
ACCCCTTCACAAGCCTCAATCAGAGCAGCTGAGAAAGCCATTGCCAAATCCGGAGTTAAAAAAGAAGATA
TTGGTTGCTTATTGCACACCAGCGTGTCTCGCGATTTCCTCGAACCGGCAACCGCCACGGTGGTACACGA
CAGTTTGGGTCTGCCTCCGACGGCAACAATCTTCGATATCAGCAATGCCTGCCTGGGCTTTATCAACGGC
ATGGTCACACTGGCGAATATGATCGAACTAGGTCAAATCAAAGCGGGCATCGTTGTTGGTTGCGAGTCAT
CACGTCCGATGGTGAACGCAACAATAGATCGGCTTCTGCGGGATCCAGACATCACCCGAGATAAATTAAA
ACTGGCTTTTCCTACATTCACCTTAGGTTCTGGTGCGGTGGCAGCAGTCTTGACACATTCATCTCTAAGC
CAAGATGGCCACAAACTTCTGGGTGGTGTGACACGAGCTGCGTCACAACACAACGGACTTTGCCGTATCG
AAGCCGATGTATCCTTTCTAGATCTGGCCGAGCTTCCGAACATGCATACGGACTATGACGGAGTCCTTAA
AAATGGTCTCCGGCTTGCCCCCGATACGTGGAAAGACACCAAACAAGAGATAGGTTGGAATGACAGTGAC
ATTTCTCGATTCTTTACCCATCAAGTGAGCGCAGTTCACAGCAAATTGCTGTTTCAGGCGCTCGGTCTGG
ATGCAACTAAAGACTTCTCTACTGTGGAATATTTGGGTAACATAGGCTCTGTATCATTGCCTATCACTAT
GGCCATAGGTATTGAGAGAGGTTATCTGAAGCCAGGTGATAAAGCCGCAATGTTGGGTATTGGGTCAGGT
TTAGTTTGTCTCATGTTAGGTCTGCAATGGTAACTCGAGCACCACCACCACCACCACTGAGATCCG
